>Addgene plasmid #197158 | pAAV-CAG-emiRFP703-P2A-GFP | addgene full sequence | sequence record 387167 | Addgene Partial NGS Result
TATCTACGTAGCCATGCTCTAGGAAGAGTACCATTGACGTCAATAATGACGTATGTTCCCATAGTAACGC
CAATAGGGACTTTCCATTGACGTCAATGGGTGGAGTATTTACGGTAAACTGCCCACTTGGCAGTACATCA
AGTGTATCATATGCCAAGTACGCCCCCTATTGACGTCAATGACGGTAAATGGCCCGCCTGGCATTATGCC
CAGTACATGACCTTATGGGACTTTCCTACTTGGCAGTACATCTACGTATTAGTCATCGCTATTACCATGG
TCGAGGTGAGCCCCACGTTCTGCTTCACTCTCCCCATCTCCCCCCCCTCCCCACCCCCAATTTTGTATYT
ATTTATTTYTYMRTKATTTTGTGCAGCGRYGGGGGCGGGGGGGGGGSGGGGGSGSGSGBSRGGSGGGGSG
GGGSGGGGCGRGGGGCGGGGCGGGGCGAGGCGGAGAGGTGCGGCGGCAGCCAATCAGAGCGGCGCGCTCC
GAAAGTTTCCTTTTATGGCGAGGCGGCGGCGGCGGCGGCCCTATAAAAAGCGAAGCGCGCGGCGGGCGGG
AGTCGCTGCGCGCTGCCTTCGCCCCGTGCCCCGCTCCGCCGCCGCCTCGCGCCGCCCGCCCCGGCTCTGA
CTGACCGCGTTACTCCCACAGGTGAGCGGGCGGGACGGCCCTTCTCCTCCGGGCTGTAATTAGCGCTTGG
TTTAATGACGGCTTGTTTCTTTTCTGTGGCTGCGTGAAAGCCTTGAGGGGCTCCGGGAGGGCCCTTTGTG
CGGGGGGAGCGGCTCGGGGCTGTCCGCGGGGGGACGGCTGCCTTCGGGGGGGACGGGGCAGGGCGGGGTT
CGGCTTCTGGCGTGTGACCGGCGGCTCTAGAGCCTCTGCTAACCATGTTCATGCCTTCTTCTTTTTCCTA
CAGCTCCTGGGCAACGTGCTGGTTATTGTGCTGTCTCATCATTTTGGCAAAGGATTGGATCCGGTACCGC
CACCATGGCCGAGGGCAGCGTGGCCAGACAGCCCGACCTGCTGACCTGCGAACATGAAGAGATCCACCTC
GCCGGCTCGATCCAGCCGCATGGCGCGCTTCTGGTCGTCAGCGAACATGATCATCGCGTCATCCAGGCCA
GCGCCAACGCCGCGGAATTTCTGAATCTCGGAAGCGTACTCGGCGTTCCGCTCGCCGAGATCGACGGCGA
TCTGTTGATCAAGATCCTACCGCATCTCGATCCCACCGCCGAAGGCATGCCGGTCGCGGTGCGCTGCCGG
ATCGGCAATCCCTCTACGGAGTACTGCGGTCTGATGCATCGGCCTCCGGAAGGCGGGCTGATCATCGAAC
TCGAACGTGCCGGCCCGTCGATCGATCTGTCAGGCACGCTGGCGCCGGCGCTGGAGCGGATCCGCACGGC
GGGTTCACTGCGCGCGCTGTGCGATGACACCGTGCTGCTGTTTCAGCAGTGCACCGGCTACGACCGGGTG
ATGGTGTATCGTTTCGATGAGCAAGGCCACGGCCTGGTATTCTCCGAGTGCCATGTGCCTGGGCTCGAAT
CCTATTTCGGCAACCGCTATCCGTCGTCGCTGGTCCCGCAGATGGCGCGGCAGCTGTACGTGCGGCAGCG
CGTCCGCGTGCTGGTCGACGTCACCTATCAGCCGGTGCCGCTGGAGCCGCGGCTGTCGCCGCTGACCGGG
CGCGATCTCGACATGTCGGGCTGCTTCCTGCGCTCGATGTCGCCGATCCATCTGCAGTTCCTGAAGGACA
TGGGCGTGCGCGCCACCCTGGCGGTGTCGCTGGTGGTCGGCGGCAAGCTGTGGGGCCTGGTTGTCTGTCA
CCATTATCTGCCGCGCTTCATCCGTTTCGAGCTGCGGGCGATCTGCAAACGGCTCGCCGAAAGGATCGCG
ACGCGGATCACCGCGCTTGAGAGCCGACCGGTTCACGTGGGAAGTGGGGCTACAAACTTCTCACTGCTGA
AACAGGCCGGGGATGTGGAGGAAAACCCAGGACCACACGTGACTAGTGTGAGCAAGGGCGAGGAGCTGTT
CACCGGGGTGGTGCCCATCCTGGTCGAGCTGGACGGCGACGTAAACGGCCACAAGTTCAGCGTGTCCGGC
GAGGGCGAGGGCGATGCCACCTACGGCAAGCTGACCCTGAAGTTCATCTGCACCACCGGCAAGCTGCCCG
TGCCCTGGCCCACCCTCGTGACCACCCTGACCTACGGCGTGCAGTGCTTCAGCCGCTACCCCGACCACAT
GAAGCAGCACGACTTCTTCAAGTCCGCCATGCCCGAAGGCTACGTCCAGGAGCGCACCATCTTCTTCAAG
GACGACGGCAACTACAAGACCCGCGCCGAGGTGAAGTTCGAGGGCGACACCCTGGTGAACCGCATCGAGC
TGAAGGGCATCGACTTCAAGGAGGACGGCAACATCCTGGGGCACAAGCTGGAGTACAACTACAACAGCCA
CAACGTCTATATCATGGCCGACAAGCAGAAGAACGGCATCAAGGTGAACTTCAAGATCCGCCACAACATC
GAGGACGGCAGCGTGCAGCTCGCCGACCACTACCAGCAGAACACCCCCATCGGCGACGGCCCCGTGCTGC
TGCCCGACAACCACTACCTGAGCACCCAGTCCGCCCTGAGCAAAGACCCCAACGAGAAGCGCGATCACAT
GGTCCTGCTGGAGTTCGTGACCGCCGCCGGGATCACTCTCGGCATGGACGAGCTGTACAAGTAAGAATTC
GATATCAAGCTTATCGATAATCAACCTCTGGATTACAAAATTTGTGAAAGATTGACTGGTATTCTTAACT
ATGTTGCTCCTTTTACGCTATGTGGATACGCTGCTTTAATGCCTTTGTATCATGCTATTGCTTCCCGTAT
GGCTTTCATTTTCTCCTCCTTGTATAAATCCTGGTTGCTGTCTCTTTATGAGGAGTTGTGGCCCGTTGTC
AGGCAACGTGGCGTGGTGTGCACTGTGTTTGCTGACGCAACCCCCACTGGTTGGGGCATTGCCACCACCT
GTCAGCTCCTTTCCGGGACTTTCGCTTTCCCCCTCCCTATTGCCACGGCGGAACTCATCGCCGCCTGCCT
TGCCCGCTGCTGGACAGGGGCTCGGCTGTTGGGCACTGACAATTCCGTGGTGTTGTCGGGGAAATCATCG
TCCTTTCCTTGGCTGCTCGCCTGTGTTGCCACCTGGATTCTGCGCGGGACGTCCTTCTGCTACGTCCCTT
CGGCCCTCAATCCAGCGGACCTTCCTTCCCGCGGCCTGCTGCCGGCTCTGCGGCCTCTTCCGCGTCTTCG
CCTTCGCCCTCAGACGAGTCGGATCTCCCTTTGGGCCGCCTCCCCGCATCGATACCGTCGACCCGGGCGG
CCGCTTCGAGCAGACATGATAAGATACATTGATGAGTTTGGACAAACCACAACTAGAATGCAGTGAAAAA
AATGCTTTATTTGTGAAATTTGTGATGCTATTGCTTTATTTGTAACCATTATAAGCTGCAATAAACAAGT
TAACAACAACAATTGCATTCATTTTATGTTTCAGGTTCAGGGGGAGATGTGGGAGGTTTTTTAAAGCAAG
TAAAACCTCTACAAATGTGGTAAAATCGATAAGGATCTTCCTAGAGCATGGCTACGTAGATAAGTAGCAT
GGCGGGTTAATCATTAACTACAAGGAACCCCTAGTGATGGAGTTGGCCACTCCCTCTCTGCGCGCTCGCT
CGCTCACTGAGGCCGGGCGACCAAAGGTCGCCCGACGCCCGGGCTTTGCCCGGGCGGCCTCAGTGAGCGA
GCGAGCGCGCAGCTGCATTAATGAATCGGCCAACGCGCGGGGAGAGGCGGTTTGCGTATTGGGCGCTCTT
CCGCTTCCTCGCTCACTGACTCGCTGCGCTCGGTCGTTCGGCTGCGGCGAGCGGTATCAGCTCACTCAAA
GGCGGTAATACGGTTATCCACAGAATCAGGGGATAACGCAGGAAAGAACATGTGAGCAAAAGGCCAGCAA
AAGGCCAGGAACCGTAAAAAGGCCGCGTTGCTGGCGTTTTTCCATAGGCTCCGCCCCCCTGACGAGCATC
ACAAAAATCGACGCTCAAGTCAGAGGTGGCGAAACCCGACAGGACTATAAAGATACCAGGCGTTTCCCCC
TGGAAGCTCCCTCGTGCGCTCTCCTGTTCCGACCCTGCCGCTTACCGGATACCTGTCCGCCTTTCTCCCT
TCGGGAAGCGTGGCGCTTTCTCATAGCTCACGCTGTAGGTATCTCAGTTCGGTGTAGGTCGTTCGCTCCA
AGCTGGGCTGTGTGCACGAACCCCCCGTTCAGCCCGACCGCTGCGCCTTATCCGGTAACTATCGTCTTGA
GTCCAACCCGGTAAGACACGACTTATCGCCACTGGCAGCAGCCACTGGTAACAGGATTAGCAGAGCGAGG
TATGTAGGCGGTGCTACAGAGTTCTTGAAGTGGTGGCCTAACTACGGCTACACTAGAAGAACAGTATTTG
GTATCTGCGCTCTGCTGAAGCCAGTTACCTTCGGAAAAAGAGTTGGTAGCTCTTGATCCGGCAAACAAAC
CACCGCTGGTAGCGGTGGTTTTTTTGTTTGCAAGCAGCAGATTACGCGCAGAAAAAAAGGATCTCAAGAA
GATCCTTTGATCTTTTCTACGGGGTCTGACGCTCAGTGGAACGAAAACTCACGTTAAGGGATTTTGGTCA
TGAGATTATCAAAAAGGATCTTCACCTAGATCCTTTTAAATTAAAAATGAAGTTTTAAATCAATCTAAAG
TATATATGAGTAAACTTGGTCTGACAGTTACCAATGCTTAATCAGTGAGGCACCTATCTCAGCGATCTGT
CTATTTCGTTCATCCATAGTTGCCTGACTCCCCGTCGTGTAGATAACTACGATACGGGAGGGCTTACCAT
CTGGCCCCAGTGCTGCAATGATACCGCGAGACCCACGCTCACCGGCTCCAGATTTATCAGCAATAAACCA
GCCAGCCGGAAGGGCCGAGCGCAGAAGTGGTCCTGCAACTTTATCCGCCTCCATCCAGTCTATTAATTGT
TGCCGGGAAGCTAGAGTAAGTAGTTCGCCAGTTAATAGTTTGCGCAACGTTGTTGCCATTGCTACAGGCA
TCGTGGTGTCACGCTCGTCGTTTGGTATGGCTTCATTCAGCTCCGGTTCCCAACGATCAAGGCGAGTTAC
ATGATCCCCCATGTTGTGCAAAAAAGCGGTTAGCTCCTTCGGTCCTCCGATCGTTGTCAGAAGTAAGTTG
GCCGCAGTGTTATCACTCATGGTTATGGCAGCACTGCATAATTCTCTTACTGTCATGCCATCCGTAAGAT
GCTTTTCTGTGACTGGTGAGTACTCAACCAAGTCATTCTGAGAATAGTGTATGCGGCGACCGAGTTGCTC
TTGCCCGGCGTCAATACGGGATAATACCGCGCCACATAGCAGAACTTTAAAAGTGCTCATCATTGGAAAA
CGTTCTTCGGGGCGAAAACTCTCAAGGATCTTACCGCTGTTGAGATCCAGTTCGATGTAACCCACTCGTG
CACCCAACTGATCTTCAGCATCTTTTACTTTCACCAGCGTTTCTGGGTGAGCAAAAACAGGAAGGCAAAA
TGCCGCAAAAAAGGGAATAAGGGCGACACGGAAATGTTGAATACTCATACTCTTCCTTTTTCAATATTAT
TGAAGCATTTATCAGGGTTATTGTCTCATGAGCGGATACATATTTGAATGTATTTAGAAAAATAAACAAA
TAGGGGTTCCGCGCACATTTCCCCGAAAAGTGCCACCTAAATTGTAAGCGTTAATATTTTGTTAAAATTC
GCGTTAAATTTTTGTTAAATCAGCTCATTTTTTAACCAATAGGCCGAAATCGGCAAAATCCCTTATAAAT
CAAAAGAATAGACCGAGATAGGGT
[37 nt withheld, positions 5905-5941]
AAAGAACGTGGACTCCAACGTCAAAGG
[49 nt withheld, positions 5969-6017]
T
[91 nt withheld, positions 6019-6109]
G
[124 nt withheld, positions 6111-6234]
CCCATTCGCCATTCAGGCTGCGCAACTGTTGGGAAGGGCGATCGGTGCGGGCCTCTTCGCTATTACGCCA
GCTGCGCGCTCGCTCGCTCACTGAGGCCGCCCGGGCAAAGCCCGGGCGTCGGGCGACCTTTGGTCGCCCG
GCCTCAGTGAGCGAGCGAGCGCGCAGAGAGGGAGTGGCCAACTCCATCACTAGGGGTTCCTTGTAGTTAA
TGATTAACCCGCCATGCTACT
Features (pLannotate 1.2.2; 17 found; start..end, strand, type, name):
     31..279     +  enhancer       CMV enhancer (fragment): human cytomegalovirus immediate early enhancer
    559..694     +  intron         hybrid intron (fragment): hybrid between chicken β-actin (CBA) and minute virus of mice (MMV) introns (Gray et al., 2011)
    783..913     +  intron         chimeric intron (fragment): chimera between introns from chicken β-actin and rabbit β-globin
    985..1914    +  CDS            emiRFP703: emiRFP703 is a basic (constitutively fluorescent) near ir fluorescent protein published in 2020, derived from Rhodopseudomonas palustris. It has low acid sensitivity. It requires the cofactor biliverdin for fluorescence.
   2008..2724    +  CDS            EGFP: the original enhanced GFP (Yang et al., 1996) mammalian codon-optimized
   2725..2749    +  misc_feature   MCS (fragment): pBluescript multiple cloning site
   2749..3337    +  misc_feature   WPRE: woodchuck hepatitis virus posttranscriptional regulatory element
   3380..3501    -  polyA_signal   SV40 poly(A) signal: SV40 polyadenylation signal
   3524..3592    -  CDS            large T antigen (fragment): large T antigen from SV40 (simian virus 40)
   3663..3796    +  repeat_region  AAV2 ITR: inverted terminal repeat of adeno-associated virus serotype 2 inverted
   3790..3846    -  CDS            lacI (fragment): lac repressor; lacI; The lac repressor binds to the lac operator to inhibit transcription in E. coli. This inhibition can be relieved by adding lactose or isopropyl-β-D-thiogalactopyranoside (IPTG).
   4029..4617    -  rep_origin     ori: high-copy-number ColE1/pMB1/pBR322/pUC origin of replication
   4788..5648    -  CDS            AmpR: β-lactamase; bla; confers resistance to ampicillin, carbenicillin, and related antibiotics
   5649..5753    -  promoter       AmpR promoter: bla
   5806..6234    -  rep_origin     f1 ori (sequence partly withheld): f1 bacteriophage origin of replication; arrow indicates direction of (+) strand synthesis
   6239..6308    -  CDS            lacZα (fragment): LacZα fragment of β-galactosidase; lacZ fragment
   6303..6435    -  repeat_region  AAV2 ITR (fragment): inverted terminal repeat of adeno-associated virus serotype 2 inverted
