[The description below was written by a language model from this plasmid's Addgene catalogue record and pLannotate feature annotations shown in this document.]
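Description:
pAAV-CAG-emiRFP703-P2A-GFP is an adeno-associated virus transfer plasmid built on the pAAV-CAG-WPRE backbone for expressing a two-colour fluorescent reporter in mammalian cells. It is propagated in E. coli as a high-copy plasmid through a ColE1/pUC-type origin and selected with ampicillin via the β-lactamase gene and its native promoter; an f1 phage origin is also present. A recombination-deficient growth strain is listed, which is usual for plasmids carrying AAV2 inverted terminal repeats. These repeats flank the expression cassette (one is annotated only as a fragment) and supply the cis signals needed for replication and packaging of the cassette into AAV particles when helper functions are provided in trans.

Between the ITRs, expression is driven by the CAG promoter, annotated here as a CMV enhancer fragment followed by chicken β-actin-derived hybrid/chimeric intron fragments. The open reading frame encodes emiRFP703, a near-infrared fluorescent protein derived from a Rhodopseudomonas palustris bacteriophytochrome that needs biliverdin as a cofactor. It is followed by EGFP. The gap between the two annotated coding regions corresponds to the P2A peptide named in the construct title, which causes ribosomal skipping so that both proteins are made separately from one transcript in roughly equal amounts. A WPRE downstream enhances transcript stability and expression, and an SV40 polyadenylation signal terminates the message. The catalogue lists mouse as the insert species, although the annotated proteins are not of mouse origin.

The co-expressed GFP can act as an internal reference for normalising near-infrared signal, in keeping with the associated study's quantitative comparison of near-infrared fluorescent proteins. The sequence record is labelled a partial NGS result.
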