Addgene plasmid #197158: pAAV-CAG-emiRFP703-P2A-GFP
Purpose: Expresses the protein of emiRFP703-P2A-GFP in mammalian cells
Depositing lab: Kiryl Piatkevich. Depositing organization: Westlake University. Publication: Quantitative assessment of near-infrared fluorescent proteins. Zhang H, Papadaki S, Sun X, Wang X, Drobizhev M, Yao L, Rehbock M, Koster RW, Wu L, Namikawa K, Piatkevich KD. Nat Methods. 2023 Sep 4. doi: 10.1038/s41592-023-01975-z. PubMed 37666982.
Backbone
  Vector backbone: pAAV-CAG-WPRE
  Vector type: AAV
Growth in bacteria
  Bacterial resistance: Ampicillin, 100 μg/mL
  Growth temperature: 37°C
  Growth strain: NEB Stable
  Copy number: High Copy
Gene/Insert
  Gene/Insert name: emiRFP703-P2A-GFP
  Species: M. musculus (mouse)
  Cloning method: Gibson Cloning
Terms and licenses: Academic/Nonprofit Terms; Industry Terms: Not Available to Industry
Depositor comments: Please visit https://www.researchsquare.com/article/rs-797586/v1 for preprint.
How to cite: pAAV-CAG-emiRFP703-P2A-GFP was a gift from Kiryl Piatkevich (Addgene plasmid # 197158 ; http://n2t.net/addgene:197158 ; RRID:Addgene_197158)
